>Addgene plasmid #247429 | cwby0079 | addgene full sequence | sequence record 492949 | Addgene NGS Result
CAGTAGTAGGTTGAGGCCGTTGAGCACCGCCGCCGCAAGGAATGGTGCATGCAAGGAGATGGCGCCCAAC
AGTCCCCCGGCCACGGGGCCTGCCACCATACCCACGCCGAAACAAGCGCTCATGAGCCCGAAGTGGCGAG
CCCGATCTTCCCCATCGGTGATGTCGGCGATATAGGCGCCAGCAACCGCACCTGTGGCGCCGGTGATGCC
GGCCACGATGCGTCCGGCGTAGAGGATCGAGATCGATCTCGATCCCGCGAAATTAATACGACTCACTATA
GGGGAATTGTGAGCGGATAACAATTCCCCTCTAGAAATAATTTTGTTTAACTTTAAGAAGGAGATATACA
TATGCCGGAAGAAATTCTGGAACGCGCCAAAGAAAGCCTGGAACGTGCGAAAGAAGCCTTCGAACGCGGC
GATGAAGAAGAATTTCGCAAAGCGGCGGAAAAGGCGCTGGAACTGGCGAAACGTCTGGTTGAACAGGCGA
AGAAAGAAGGCGATCCGGAACTGGTGTTTGAAGCAGCGCGTGTGGCACTGTGGGTTGCGTGGTTAGCGGC
ATGGTTTGGCGATAAAGAAGTGTTTAAGAAAGCGGCCGAATCCGCGCTGGAAGTCGCGAAACGCCTGGTG
GAAGTGGCAAAAGAAGAGGGCGACCCGGAACTGGTGCTGAAAGCAGCGTTCGTGGCGCTGTTGGTTGCGA
TTATGGCGGTGATTCTGGGCGACAAAGAAGTTTTCAAGAAAGCCGCGGAAAGCGCCCTGGAAGTTGCCAA
ACGCTTAGTGGAAATTGCGGCGCGTGAAGGTGATCCGGAACTGGTCGAAGAAGCGGCGAAAGTGGCGGAA
CTGGTGCGCGAATTAGCGAAACTGATGGGTGATGAAGAAGTCTACGAAAAGGCGCGCGAAACCGCGCGCG
AAGTGCGCCTGTTTCTGCTGTTTGTTCGCATTTGGGAAGGCGGCGGCGGATCAGGAGGAGACCGAAAGCG
TATTACAGTGACAGTTGACAGCGACAGCTATCAGTTGCTCAAGGCATATATGATGTCAATATCTCCGGTC
TGGTATGCACAACCAAGAATGAAGCCCATGCAGTTTAAGGTTTACACCTATAAAAGAGAGAGCCGTTATC
GTCTGTTTGTGGATGTACAGAGTGATATTATTGACACGCCCGGGCGACGGATGGTGATCCCCCTGGCCAG
TGCACGTCTGCTGTCAGATAAAGTCTCCCGTGAACTTTACCCGGTGGTGCATATCGGGGATGAAAGCTGG
CGCATGATGACCACCGATATGGCCAGTGTGCCGGTTTCCGTTATCGGGGAAGAAGTGGCTGATCTCAGCC
ACCGCGAAAATGACATCAAAAACGCCATTAACCTGATGTTCTGGGGAATATGAACGGTCTCGTTCCGGCA
GCCATCATTGGGGCAGCACCCACCACCACCACCACCACTAATGAGATCCGGCTGCTAACAAAGCCCGAAA
GGAAGCTGAGTTGGCTGCTGCCACCGCTGAGCAATAACTAGCATAACCCCTTGGGGCCTCTAAACGGGTC
TTGAGGGGTTTTTTGCTGAAAGGAGGAACTATATCCGGATTGGCGAATGGG
[124 nt withheld, positions 1592-1715]
C
[91 nt withheld, positions 1717-1807]
A
[49 nt withheld, positions 1809-1857]
CCTTTGACGTTGGAGTCCACGTTCTTT
[37 nt withheld, positions 1885-1921]
ACCCTATCTCGGTCTATTCTTTTGATTTATAAGGGATTTTGCCGATTTCGGCCTATTGGTTAAAAAATGA
GCTGATTTAACAAAAATTTAACGCGAATTTTAACAAAATATTAACGCTTACAATTTAGGTGGCACTTTTC
GGGGAAATGTGCGCGGAACCCCTATTTGTTTATTTTTCTAAATACATTCAAATATGTATCCGCTCATGAA
TTAATTCTTAGAAAAACTCATCGAGCATCAAATGAAACTGCAATTTATTCATATCAGGATTATCAATACC
ATATTTTTGAAAAAGCCGTTTCTGTAATGAAGGAGAAAACTCACCGAGGCAGTTCCATAGGATGGCAAGA
TCCTGGTATCGGTCTGCGATTCCGACTCGTCCAACATCAATACAACCTATTAATTTCCCCTCGTCAAAAA
TAAGGTTATCAAGTGAGAAATCACCATGAGTGACGACTGAATCCGGTGAGAATGGCAAAAGTTTATGCAT
TTCTTTCCAGACTTGTTCAACAGGCCAGCCATTACGCTCGTCATCAAAATCACTCGCATCAACCAAACCG
TTATTCATTCGTGATTGCGCCTGAGCGAGACGAAATACGCGATCGCTGTTAAAAGGACAATTACAAACAG
GAATCGAATGCAACCGGCGCAGGAACACTGCCAGCGCATCAACAATATTTTCACCTGAATCAGGATATTC
TTCTAATACCTGGAATGCTGTTTTCCCGGGGATCGCAGTGGTGAGTAACCATGCATCATCAGGAGTACGG
ATAAAATGCTTGATGGTCGGAAGAGGCATAAATTCCGTCAGCCAGTTTAGTCTGACCATCTCATCTGTAA
CATCATTGGCAACGCTACCTTTGCCATGTTTCAGAAACAACTCTGGCGCATCGGGCTTCCCATACAATCG
ATAGATTGTCGCACCTGATTGCCCGACATTATCGCGAGCCCATTTATACCCATATAAATCAGCATCCATG
TTGGAATTTAATCGCGGCCTAGAGCAAGACGTTTCCCGTTGAATATGGCTCATAACACCCCTTGTATTAC
TGTTTATGTAAGCAGACAGTTTTATTGTTCATGACCAAAATCCCTTAACGTGAGTTTTCGTTCCACTGAG
CGTCAGACCCCGTAGAAAAGATCAAAGGATCTTCTTGAGATCCTTTTTTTCTGCGCGTAATCTGCTGCTT
GCAAACAAAAAAACCACCGCTACCAGCGGTGGTTTGTTTGCCGGATCAAGAGCTACCAACTCTTTTTCCG
AAGGTAACTGGCTTCAGCAGAGCGCAGATACCAAATACTGTCCTTCTAGTGTAGCCGTAGTTAGGCCACC
ACTTCAAGAACTCTGTAGCACCGCCTACATACCTCGCTCTGCTAATCCTGTTACCAGTGGCTGCTGCCAG
TGGCGATAAGTCGTGTCTTACCGGGTTGGACTCAAGACGATAGTTACCGGATAAGGCGCAGCGGTCGGGC
TGAACGGGGGGTTCGTGCACACAGCCCAGCTTGGAGCGAACGACCTACACCGAACTGAGATACCTACAGC
GTGAGCTATGAGAAAGCGCCACGCTTCCCGAAGGGAGAAAGGCGGACAGGTATCCGGTAAGCGGCAGGGT
CGGAACAGGAGAGCGCACGAGGGAGCTTCCAGGGGGAAACGCCTGGTATCTTTATAGTCCTGTCGGGTTT
CGCCACCTCTGACTTGAGCGTCGATTTTTGTGATGCTCGTCAGGGGGGCGGAGCCTATGGAAAAACGCCA
GCAACGCGGCCTTTTTACGGTTCCTGGCCTTTTGCTGGCCTTTTGCTCACATGTTCTTTCCTGCGTTATC
CCCTGATTCTGTGGATAACCGTATTACCGCCTTTGAGTGAGCTGATACCGCTCGCCGCAGCCGAACGACC
GAGCGCAGCGAGTCAGTGAGCGAGGAAGCGGAAGAGCGCCTGATGCGGTATTTTCTCCTTACGCATCTGT
GCGGTATTTCACACCGCAATGGTGCACTCTCAGTACAATCTGCTCTGATGCCGCATAGTTAAGCCAGTAT
ACACTCCGCTATCGCTACGTGACTGGGTCATGGCTGCGCCCCGACACCCGCCAACACCCGCTGACGCGCC
CTGACGGGCTTGTCTGCTCCCGGCATCCGCTTACAGACAAGCTGTGACCGTCTCCGGGAGCTGCATGTGT
CAGAGGTTTTCACCGTCATCACCGAAACGCGCGAGGCAGCTGCGGTAAAGCTCATCAGCGTGGTCGTGAA
GCGATTCACAGATGTCTGCCTGTTCATCCGCGTCCAGCTCGTTGAGTTTCTCCAGAAGCGTTAATGTCTG
GCTTCTGATAAAGCGGGCCATGTTAAGGGCGGTTTTTTCCTGTTTGGTCACTGATGCCTCCGTGTAAGGG
GGATTTCTGTTCATGGGGGTAATGATACCGATGAAACGAGAGAGGATGCTCACGATACGGGTTACTGATG
ATGAACATGCCCGGTTACTGGAACGTTGTGAGGGTAAACAACTGGCGGTATGGATGCGGCGGGACCAGAG
AAAAATCACTCAGGGTCAATGCCAGCGCTTCGTTAATACAGATGTAGGTGTTCCACAGGGTAGCCAGCAG
CATCCTGCGATGCAGATCCGGAACATAATGGTGCAGGGCGCTGACTTCCGCGTTTCCAGACTTTACGAAA
CACGGAAACCGAAGACCATTCATGTTGTTGCTCAGGTCGCAGACGTTTTGCAGCAGCAGTCGCTTCACGT
TCGCTCGCGTATCGGTGATTCATTCTGCTAACCAGTAAGGCAACCCCGCCAGCCTAGCCGGGTCCTCAAC
GACAGGAGCACGATCATGCGCACCCGTGGGGCCGCCATGCCGGCGATAATGGCCTGCTTCTCGCCGAAAC
GTTTGGTGGCGGGACCAGTGACGAAGGCTTGAGCGAGGGCGTGCAAGATTCCGAATACCGCAAGCGACAG
GCCGATCATCGTCGCGCTCCAGCGAAAGCGGTCCTCGCCGAAAATGACCCAGAGCGCTGCCGGCACCTGT
CCTACGAGTTGCATGATAAAGAAGACAGTCATAAGTGCGGCGACGATAGTCATGCCCCGCGCCCACCGGA
AGGAGCTGACTGGGTTGAAGGCTCTCAAGGGCATCGGTCGAGATCCCGGTGCCTAATGAGTGAGCTAACT
TACATTAATTGCGTTGCGCTCACTGCCCGCTTTCCAGTCGGGAAACCTGTCGTGCCAGCTGCATTAATGA
ATCGGCCAACGCGCGGGGAGAGGCGGTTTGCGTATTGGGCGCCAGGGTGGTTTTTCTTTTCACCAGTGAG
ACGGGCAACAGCTGATTGCCCTTCACCGCCTGGCCCTGAGAGAGTTGCAGCAAGCGGTCCACGCTGGTTT
GCCCCAGCAGGCGAAAATCCTGTTTGATGGTGGTTAACGGCGGGATATAACATGAGCTGTCTTCGGTATC
GTCGTATCCCACTACCGAGATGTCCGCACCAACGCGCAGCCCGGACTCGGTAATGGCGCGCATTGCGCCC
AGCGCCATCTGATCGTTGGCAACCAGCATCGCAGTGGGAACGATGCCCTCATTCAGCATTTGCATGGTTT
GTTGAAAACCGGACATGGCACTCCAGTCGCCTTCCCGTTCCGCTATCGGCTGAATTTGATTGCGAGTGAG
ATATTTATGCCAGCCAGCCAGACGCAGACGCGCCGAGACAGAACTTAATGGGCCCGCTAACAGCGCGATT
TGCTGGTGACCCAATGCGACCAGATGCTCCACGCCCAGTCGCGTACCGTCTTCATGGGAGAAAATAATAC
TGTTGATGGGTGTCTGGTCAGAGACATCAAGAAATAACGCCGGAACATTAGTGCAGGCAGCTTCCACAGC
AATGGCATCCTGGTCATCCAGCGGATAGTTAATGATCAGCCCACTGACGCGTTGCGCGAGAAGATTGTGC
ACCGCCGCTTTACAGGCTTCGACGCCGCTTCGTTCTACCATCGACACCACCACGCTGGCACCCAGTTGAT
CGGCGCGAGATTTAATCGCCGCGACAATTTGCGACGGCGCGTGCAGGGCCAGACTGGAGGTGGCAACGCC
AATCAGCAACGACTGTTTGCCCGCCAGTTGTTGTGCCACGCGGTTGGGAATGTAATTCAGCTCCGCCATC
GCCGCTTCCACTTTTTCCCGCGTTTTCGCAGAAACGTGGCTGGCCTGGTTCACCACGCGGGAAACGGTCT
GATAAGAGACACCGGCATACTCTGCGACATCGTATAACGTTACTGGTTTCACATTCACCACCCTGAATTG
ACTCTCTTCCGGGCGCTATCATGCCATACCGCGAAAGGTTTTGCGCCATTCGATGGTGTCCGGGATCTCG
ACGCTCTCCCTTATGCGACTCCTGCATTAGGAAGCAGCC
Features (pLannotate 1.2.2; 20 found; start..end, strand, type, name):
    264..282     +  promoter       T7 promoter: promoter for bacteriophage T7 RNA polymerase
    283..307     +  protein_bind   lac operator: The lac repressor binds to the lac operator to inhibit transcription in E. coli. This inhibition can be relieved by adding lactose or isopropyl-β-D-thiogalactopyranoside (IPTG). lac repressor encoded by lacI
    322..344     +  RBS            RBS: efficient ribosome binding site from bacteriophage T7 gene 10 (Olins and Rangwala, 1989)
    973..1044    +  CDS            ccdA (fragment): CCDA_ECO57 - Also known as H, letA. Experimental evidence at protein level: Swiss-Prot protein existence level 1. Antitoxin component of a type II toxin-antitoxin (TA) system which inhibits the post-segregational killing (PSK) of plasmid-free cells, also referred to as a plasmid addiction system. Binds to and blocks the activity of CcdB; will also remove bound CcdB protein from the CcdB-GyrA complex by forming a CcdA-CcdB complex, a process termed rejuvenation. Functions as a transcriptional corepressor for the ccdAB operon, repression also requires CcdB (By similarity). From Escherichia coli
   1078..1380    +  CDS            ccdB: CCDB_ECOLI - Also known as G, letB, letD. Experimental evidence at protein level: Swiss-Prot protein existence level 1. Toxic component of a type II toxin-antitoxin (TA) system, functioning in plasmid maintainence. Responsible for the post- segregational killing (PSK) of plasmid-free cells, also referred to as a plasmid addiction system. Half-life of over 2 hours. Cell killing by CcdB is accompanied by filamentation, defects in chromosome and plasmid segregation, defects in cell division, formation of anucleate cells, decreased DNA synthesis and plasmid loss. Interferes with the activity of DN
   1420..1438    +  CDS            9xHis (fragment): 9xHis affinity tag
   1451..1500    +  CDS            SET1 (fragment): solubility-enhancement tag derived from T7 phage gene 10B
   1508..1555    +  terminator     T7 terminator: transcription terminator for bacteriophage T7 RNA polymerase
   1592..2020    +  rep_origin     f1 ori (sequence partly withheld): f1 bacteriophage origin of replication; arrow indicates direction of (+) strand synthesis
   2073..2130    +  promoter       AmpR promoter (fragment): bla
   2139..2954    -  CDS            KanR: aminoglycoside phosphotransferase; aph(3')-Ia; confers resistance to kanamycin in bacteria or G418 (Geneticin®) in eukaryotes
   3076..3664    +  rep_origin     ori: high-copy-number ColE1/pMB1/pBR322/pUC origin of replication
   3850..3989    -  misc_feature   bom: basis of mobility region from pBR322
   4091..4282    -  CDS            rop: Rop protein, which maintains plasmids at low copy number; rop
   4299..4679    +  CDS            YPB1_ECOLX: Protein predicted: Swiss-Prot protein existence level 4. From Escherichia coli.
   4751..5042    -  CDS            TcR (fragment): tetracycline efflux protein; tet; confers resistance to tetracycline
   5057..5078    -  protein_bind   CAP binding site: CAP binding activates transcription in the presence of cAMP. E. coli catabolite activator protein
   5091..6173    -  CDS            lacI: lac repressor; lacI; The lac repressor binds to the lac operator to inhibit transcription in E. coli. This inhibition can be relieved by adding lactose or isopropyl-β-D-thiogalactopyranoside (IPTG).
   6174..6251    -  promoter       lacI promoter: lacI
   6259..238     -  CDS            TcR (fragment) (across the origin): tetracycline efflux protein; tet; confers resistance to tetracycline
