[The description below was written by a language model from this plasmid's Addgene catalogue record and pLannotate feature annotations shown in this document.]
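Description:
cwby0079 is a pET29-based bacterial expression vector built as a Golden Gate assembly (GGA) destination plasmid for high-throughput cloning of designed proteins. It carries the usual pET architecture: a T7 promoter followed by a lac operator and the T7 gene 10 ribosome binding site, a T7 terminator downstream, and a lacI gene with its own promoter so that expression is repressed until induced with IPTG in a host supplying T7 RNA polymerase. Propagation relies on a ColE1/pMB1-type origin accompanied by the pBR322 bom region and rop, which moderates copy number. Selection is by kanamycin through an aminoglycoside phosphotransferase gene. An f1 origin is also present, and the short TcR fragments are pBR322-derived backbone remnants rather than functional markers.

The recorded insert is a ccdB counterselection cassette. According to the purpose line, the layout reads AGGA overhang, a component named C6-71-9-1, a GS linker, then a promoter driving ccdB, followed by a TTCC overhang, a SNAC tag and a 6xHis tag. The record does not explain C6-71-9-1; an unannotated stretch between the RBS and the ccdA fragment may correspond to it, suggesting an N-terminal fusion partner, but this is inference. The feature table confirms a ccdA fragment, a full ccdB coding sequence and a histidine tag just downstream. The short "SET1" hit before the terminator is probably a fragmentary match. During Golden Gate assembly, an incoming gene replaces the ccdB cassette between the AGGA and TTCC overhangs. Because CcdB poisons DNA gyrase, cells with uncut parental vector are killed in standard strains, enriching for correct clones. The product would carry a C-terminal His tag for affinity purification, with SNAC generally serving as a chemically cleavable sequence for tag removal.
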