Addgene plasmid #247429: cwby0079
Purpose: GGA cloning AGGA-C6-71-9-1-GS-promoter-ccdb-TTCC-SNAC-6xhis
Depositing lab: David Baker. Depositing organization: University of Washington. Publication: Accelerating protein design by scaling experimental characterization. Qian J, Milles LF, Wicky BIM, Ragotte RJ, Motmaen A, Borst AJ, Skotheim R, Ols S, Coventry B, Li X, Kibler RD, Goreshnik I, Exposit M, Lore K, Stewart L, Baker D. Nat Commun. 2026 Aug 20;17(1):9945. doi: 10.1038/s41467-026-76740-9. PubMed 42754580.
Backbone
  Vector backbone: pET29
  Vector type: Bacterial Expression
Growth in bacteria
  Bacterial resistance: Kanamycin, 50 μg/mL
  Growth temperature: 37°C
  Growth strain: NEB Stable
  Copy number: Unknown
Gene/Insert
  Gene/Insert name: ccdb
  Species: Synthetic
  Promoter: T7
  Cloning method: Golden Gate
Terms and licenses: Academic/Nonprofit Terms; Industry Terms: Not Available to Industry
Depositor comments: Please visit https://doi.org/10.1101/2025.08.05.668824 for bioRxiv preprint.
How to cite: cwby0079 was a gift from David Baker (Addgene plasmid # 247429 ; http://n2t.net/addgene:247429 ; RRID:Addgene_247429)
